Addgene plasmid #8744: pKT0178
Depositing lab: Kurt Thorn. Depositing organization: Harvard University. Publication: Optimized cassettes for fluorescent protein tagging in Saccharomyces cerevisiae. Sheff MA, Thorn KS. Yeast 2004 Jun;21(8):661-70. 10.1002/yea.1130 PubMed 15197731.
Backbone
  Vector backbone: pFA6a-link
  Backbone size w/o insert (bp): 5572
  Vector type: Yeast Expression
  Selectable markers: KanR
Growth in bacteria
  Bacterial resistance: Ampicillin, 100 μg/mL
  Growth temperature: 37°C
  Growth strain: DH5alpha
  Copy number: Unknown
Gene/Insert
  Gene/Insert name: tdimer2 (alt name: pKT178 (pFA6a–link–tdimer2–Kan))
  Tag / fusion protein: Codon optimized linker (N terminal on backbone)
  Cloning method: Restriction Enzyme; 5′ cloning site PacI (not destroyed); 3′ cloning site AscI (not destroyed)
  Sequencing primers: 5′ SP6
Terms and licenses: Academic/Nonprofit Terms; Industry Terms: Not Available to Industry
Depositor comments: Full name of this plasmid is pFA6a-link-tdimer2-KanR. tdimer2 is described in Campbell et al., 2002.
How to cite: pKT0178 was a gift from Kurt Thorn (Addgene plasmid # 8744 ; http://n2t.net/addgene:8744 ; RRID:Addgene_8744)
