[The description below was written by a language model from this plasmid's Addgene catalogue record, the feature table of its GenBank file and pLannotate feature annotations shown in this document.]
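Description:
pKT0178, whose full name is pFA6a-link-tdimer2-KanR, is a yeast fluorescent-protein tagging plasmid built on the pFA6a-link backbone and belonging to a set of optimized cassettes for tagging proteins in Saccharomyces cerevisiae. It is catalogued as a yeast expression vector, but the annotated sequence shows no yeast replication origin and no promoter upstream of the fluorescent protein. This fits a role as a template from which a tagging module is amplified and integrated into the genome, so that the tag is expressed from the target gene's own promoter. In E. coli the plasmid is maintained by a high-copy ColE1/pUC-type origin and selected with ampicillin through the AmpR (β-lactamase) gene and its promoter. Short fragments of lacI, rop and bom are backbone remnants without functional significance.

The payload is tdimer2(12), a tandem-dimer orange-red fluorescent protein derived from the Discosoma red fluorescent protein. It was cloned between PacI and AscI sites, both retained, and is preceded by a codon-optimized linker supplied by the backbone that separates the tag from the protein being fused. The coding sequence is followed by the S. cerevisiae ADH1 terminator, which supplies transcription termination for the tagged gene. Next comes the kanMX marker, which allows selection of yeast transformants. SP6 and T7 promoters flank the cassette, and SP6 serves as the 5′ sequencing primer site.

The 5,572 nt listed as backbone size matches the full depositor sequence, so it appears to be the size of the whole plasmid. The separate GenBank record covers only a 729 bp partial read annotated with the Ashbya gossypii TEF terminator, consistent with the end of kanMX.
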