Features (pLannotate 1.2.2; 11 found; start..end, strand, type, name):
     10..1401    +  CDS            tdimer2(12): tdimer2(12) is a basic (constitutively fluorescent) orange fluorescent protein published in 2002, derived from Discosoma sp.. It has low acid sensitivity.
   1425..1612    +  terminator     ADH1 terminator: S. cerevisiae ADH1; transcription terminator for the S. cerevisiae alcohol dehydrogenase 1 (ADH1) gene
   1687..3043    +  gene           kanMX: yeast selectable marker conferring kanamycin resistance (Wach et al., 1994)
   3148..3166    -  promoter       T7 promoter: promoter for bacteriophage T7 RNA polymerase
   3188..3241    -  CDS            lacI (fragment): lac repressor; lacI; The lac repressor binds to the lac operator to inhibit transcription in E. coli. This inhibition can be relieved by adding lactose or isopropyl-β-D-thiogalactopyranoside (IPTG).
   3424..4012    -  rep_origin     ori: high-copy-number ColE1/pMB1/pBR322/pUC origin of replication
   4183..5043    -  CDS            AmpR: β-lactamase; bla; confers resistance to ampicillin, carbenicillin, and related antibiotics
   5044..5148    -  promoter       AmpR promoter: bla
   5243..5278    +  CDS            rop (fragment): Rop protein, which maintains plasmids at low copy number; rop
   5380..5431    +  misc_feature   bom (fragment): basis of mobility region from pBR322
   5494..5512    +  promoter       SP6 promoter: promoter for bacteriophage SP6 RNA polymerase
>Addgene plasmid #8744 | pKT0178 | depositor full sequence | sequence record 6755 | Author sequence
TTAATTAACATGGTGGCCTCCTCCGAGGACGTCATCAAAGAGTTCATGCGCTTCAAGGTGCGCATGGAGG
GCTCCGTGAACGGCCACGAGTTCGAGATCGAGGGCGAGGGCGAGGGCCGCCCCTACGAGGGCACCCAGAC
CGCCAAGCTGAAGGTGACCAAGGGCGGCCCCCTGCCCTTCGCCTGGGACATCCTGTCCCCCCAGTTCCAG
TACGGCTCCAAGGCGTACGTGAAGCACCCCGCCGACATCCCCGACTACAAGAAGCTGTCCTTCCCCGAGG
GCTTCAAGTGGGAGCGCGTGATGAACTTCGAGGACGGCGGCGTGGTGACCGTGACCCAGGACTCCTCCCT
GCAGGACGGCACGCTGATCTACAAGGTGAAGTTCCGCGGCACCAACTTCCCCCCCGACGGCCCCGTAATG
CAGAAGAAGACCATGGGCTGGGAGGCCTCCACCGAGCGCCTGTACCCCCGCGACGGCGTGCTGAAGGGCG
AGATCCACCAGGCCCTGAAGCTGAAGGACGGCGGCCACTACCTGGTGGAGTTCAAGACCATCTACATGGC
CAAGAAGCCCGTGCAGCTGCCCGGCTACTACTACGTGGACACCAAGCTGGACATCACCTCCCACAACGAG
GACTACACCATCGTGGAACAGTACGAGCGCTCCGAGGGCCGCCACCACCTGTTCCTGGGGCATGGCACCG
GCAGCACCGGCAGCGGCAGCTCCGGCACCGCCTCCTCCGAGGACGTCATCAAAGAGTTCATGCGCTTCAA
GGTGCGCATGGAGGGCTCCGTGAACGGCCACGAGTTCGAGATCGAGGGCGAGGGCGAGGGCCGCCCCTAC
GAGGGCACCCAGACCGCCAAGCTGAAGGTGACCAAGGGCGGCCCCCTGCCCTTCGCCTGGGACATCCTGT
CCCCCCAGTTCCAGTACGGCTCCAAGGCGTACGTGAAGCACCCCGCCGACATCCCCGACTACAAGAAGCT
GTCCTTCCCCGAGGGCTTCAAGTGGGAGCGCGTGATGAACTTCGAGGACGGCGGCGTGGTGACCGTGACC
CAGGACTCCTCCCTGCAGGACGGCACGCTGATCTACAAGGTGAAGTTCCGCGGCACCAACTTCCCCCCCG
ACGGCCCCGTAATGCAGAAGAAGACCATGGGCTGGGAGGCCTCCACCGAGCGCCTGTACCCCCGCGACGG
CGTGCTGAAGGGCGAGATCCACCAGGCCCTGAAGCTGAAGGACGGCGGCCACTACCTGGTGGAGTTCAAG
ACCATCTACATGGCCAAGAAGCCCGTGCAGCTGCCCGGCTACTACTACGTGGACACCAAGCTGGACATCA
CCTCCCACAACGAGGACTACACCATCGTGGAACAGTACGAGCGCTCCGAGGGCCGCCACCACCTGTTCCT
GTAGGGCGCGCCACTTCTAAATAAGCGAATTTCTTATGATTTATGATTTTTATTATTAAATAAGTTATAA
AAAAAATAAGTGTATACAAATTTTAAAGTGACTCTTAGGTTTTAAAACGAAAATTCTTATTCTTGAGTAA
CTCTTTCCTGTAGGTCAGGTTGCTTTCTCAGGTATAGTATGAGGTCGCTCTTATTGACCACACCTCTACC
GGCAGATCCGCTAGGGATAACAGGGTAATATAGATCTGTTTAGCTTGCCTCGTCCCCGCCGGGTCACCCG
GCCAGCGACATGGAGGCCCAGAATACCCTCCTTGACAGTCTTGACGTGCGCAGCTCAGGGGCATGATGTG
ACTGTCGCCCGTACATTTAGCCCATACATCCCCATGTATAATCATTTGCATCCATACATTTTGATGGCCG
CACGGCGCGAAGCAAAAATTACGGCTCCTCGCTGCAGACCTGCGAGCAGGGAAACGCTCCCCTCACAGAC
GCGTTGAATTGTCCCCACGCCGCGCCCCTGTAGAGAAATATAAAAGGTTAGGATTTGCCACTGAGGTTCT
TCTTTCATATACTTCCTTTTAAAATCTTGCTAGGATACAGTTCTCACATCACATCCGAACATAAACAACC
ATGGGTAAGGAAAAGACTCACGTTTCGAGGCCGCGATTAAATTCCAACATGGATGCTGATTTATATGGGT
ATAAATGGGCTCGCGATAATGTCGGGCAATCAGGTGCGACAATCTATCGATTGTATGGGAAGCCCGATGC
GCCAGAGTTGTTTCTGAAACATGGCAAAGGTAGCGTTGCCAATGATGTTACAGATGAGATGGTCAGACTA
AACTGGCTGACGGAATTTATGCCTCTTCCGACCATCAAGCATTTTATCCGTACTCCTGATGATGCATGGT
TACTCACCACTGCGATCCCCGGCAAAACAGCATTCCAGGTATTAGAAGAATATCCTGATTCAGGTGAAAA
TATTGTTGATGCGCTGGCAGTGTTCCTGCGCCGGTTGCATTCGATTCCTGTTTGTAATTGTCCTTTTAAC
AGCGATCGCGTATTTCGTCTCGCTCAGGCGCAATCACGAATGAATAACGGTTTGGTTGATGCGAGTGATT
TTGATGACGAGCGTAATGGCTGGCCTGTTGAACAAGTCTGGAAAGAAATGCATAAGCTTTTGCCATTCTC
ACCGGATTCAGTCGTCACTCATGGTGATTTCTCACTTGATAACCTTATTTTTGACGAGGGGAAATTAATA
GGTTGTATTGATGTTGGACGAGTCGGAATCGCAGACCGATACCAGGATCTTGCCATCCTATGGAACTGCC
TCGGTGAGTTTTCTCCTTCATTACAGAAACGGCTTTTTCAAAAATATGGTATTGATAATCCTGATATGAA
TAAATTGCAGTTTCATTTGATGCTCGATGAGTTTTTCTAATCAGTACTGACAATAAAAAGATTCTTGTTT
TCAAGAACTTGTCATTTGTATAGTTTTTTTATATTGTAGTTGTTCTATTTTAATCAAATGTTAGCGTGAT
TTATATTTTTTTTCGCCTCGACATCATCTGCCCAGATGCGAAGTTAAGTGCGCAGAAAGTAATATCATGC
GTCAATCGTATGTGAATGCTGGTCGCTATACTGCTGTCGATTCGATACTAACGCCGCCATCCAGTTTAAA
CGAGCTCGAATTCATCGATGATATCAGATCCACTAGTGGCCTATGCGGCCGCGGATCTGCCGGTCTCCCT
ATAGTGAGTCGTATTAATTTCGATAAGCCAGGTTAACCTGCATTAATGAATCGGCCAACGCGCGGGGAGA
GGCGGTTTGCGTATTGGGCGCTCTTCCGCTTCCTCGCTCACTGACTCGCTGCGCTCGGTCGTTCGGCTGC
GGCGAGCGGTATCAGCTCACTCAAAGGCGGTAATACGGTTATCCACAGAATCAGGGGATAACGCAGGAAA
GAACATGTGAGCAAAAGGCCAGCAAAAGGCCAGGAACCGTAAAAAGGCCGCGTTGCTGGCGTTTTTCCAT
AGGCTCCGCCCCCCTGACGAGCATCACAAAAATCGACGCTCAAGTCAGAGGTGGCGAAACCCGACAGGAC
TATAAAGATACCAGGCGTTTCCCCCTGGAAGCTCCCTCGTGCGCTCTCCTGTTCCGACCCTGCCGCTTAC
CGGATACCTGTCCGCCTTTCTCCCTTCGGGAAGCGTGGCGCTTTCTCAATGCTCACGCTGTAGGTATCTC
AGTTCGGTGTAGGTCGTTCGCTCCAAGCTGGGCTGTGTGCACGAACCCCCCGTTCAGCCCGACCGCTGCG
CCTTATCCGGTAACTATCGTCTTGAGTCCAACCCGGTAAGACACGACTTATCGCCACTGGCAGCAGCCAC
TGGTAACAGGATTAGCAGAGCGAGGTATGTAGGCGGTGCTACAGAGTTCTTGAAGTGGTGGCCTAACTAC
GGCTACACTAGAAGGACAGTATTTGGTATCTGCGCTCTGCTGAAGCCAGTTACCTTCGGAAAAAGAGTTG
GTAGCTCTTGATCCGGCAAACAAACCACCGCTGGTAGCGGTGGTTTTTTTGTTTGCAAGCAGCAGATTAC
GCGCAGAAAAAAAGGATCTCAAGAAGATCCTTTGATCTTTTCTACGGGGTCTGACGCTCAGTGGAACGAA
AACTCACGTTAAGGGATTTTGGTCATGAGATTATCAAAAAGGATCTTCACCTAGATCCTTTTAAATTAAA
AATGAAGTTTTAAATCAATCTAAAGTATATATGAGTAAACTTGGTCTGACAGTTACCAATGCTTAATCAG
TGAGGCACCTATCTCAGCGATCTGTCTATTTCGTTCATCCATAGTTGCCTGACTCCCCGTCGTGTAGATA
ACTACGATACGGGAGGGCTTACCATCTGGCCCCAGTGCTGCAATGATACCGCGAGACCCACGCTCACCGG
CTCCAGATTTATCAGCAATAAACCAGCCAGCCGGAAGGGCCGAGCGCAGAAGTGGTCCTGCAACTTTATC
CGCCTCCATCCAGTCTATTAATTGTTGCCGGGAAGCTAGAGTAAGTAGTTCGCCAGTTAATAGTTTGCGC
AACGTTGTTGCCATTGCTACAGGCATCGTGGTGTCACGCTCGTCGTTTGGTATGGCTTCATTCAGCTCCG
GTTCCCAACGATCAAGGCGAGTTACATGATCCCCCATGTTGTGCAAAAAAGCGGTTAGCTCCTTCGGTCC
TCCGATCGTTGTCAGAAGTAAGTTGGCCGCAGTGTTATCACTCATGGTTATGGCAGCACTGCATAATTCT
CTTACTGTCATGCCATCCGTAAGATGCTTTTCTGTGACTGGTGAGTACTCAACCAAGTCATTCTGAGAAT
AGTGTATGCGGCGACCGAGTTGCTCTTGCCCGGCGTCAATACGGGATAATACCGCGCCACATAGCAGAAC
TTTAAAAGTGCTCATCATTGGAAAACGTTCTTCGGGGCGAAAACTCTCAAGGATCTTACCGCTGTTGAGA
TCCAGTTCGATGTAACCCACTCGTGCACCCAACTGATCTTCAGCATCTTTTACTTTCACCAGCGTTTCTG
GGTGAGCAAAAACAGGAAGGCAAAATGCCGCAAAAAAGGGAATAAGGGCGACACGGAAATGTTGAATACT
CATACTCTTCCTTTTTCAATATTATTGAAGCATTTATCAGGGTTATTGTCTCATGAGCGGATACATATTT
GAATGTATTTAGAAAAATAAACAAATAGGGGTTCCGCGCACATTTCCCCGAAAAGTGCCACCTGACGTCT
AAGAAACCATTATTATCATGACATTAACCTATAAAAATAGGCGTATCACGAGGCCCTTTCGTCTCGCGCG
TTTCGGTGATGACGGTGAAAACCTCTGACACATGCAGCTCCCGGAGACGGTCACAGCTTGTCTGTAAGCG
GATGCCGGGAGCAGACAAGCCCGTCAGGGCGCGTCAGCGGGTGTTGGCGGGTGTCGGGGCTGGCTTAACT
ATGCGGCATCAGAGCAGATTGTACTGAGAGTGCACCATATGGACATATTGTCGTTAGAACGCGGCTACAA
TTAATACATAACCTTATGTATCATACACATACGATTTAGGTGACACTATAGAACGCGGCCGCCAGCTGAA
GCTTCGTACGCTGCAGGTCGACGGATCGGTGACGGTGCTGGT
