LOCUS       Exported 729 bp ds-DNA linear SYN 23-MAY-2021
DEFINITION  synthetic linear DNA
ACCESSION   .
VERSION     .
KEYWORDS    pKT0178
SOURCE      synthetic DNA construct
  ORGANISM  synthetic DNA construct
REFERENCE   1 (bases 1 to 729)
  AUTHORS   Sheff MA, Thorn KS
  TITLE     Optimized cassettes for fluorescent protein tagging in Saccharomyces
            cerevisiae.
  JOURNAL   Yeast 2004 Jun;21(8):661-70.
  PUBMED    15197731
REFERENCE   2 (bases 1 to 729)
  AUTHORS   .
  TITLE     Direct Submission
  JOURNAL   Exported May 23, 2021 from SnapGene Server 1.1.58
            http://www.snapgene.com
FEATURES             Location/Qualifiers
     source          1..729
                     /organism="synthetic DNA construct"
                     /mol_type="other DNA"
     terminator      56..253
                     /label=TEF terminator
                     /note="Ashbya gossypii TEF terminator"
ORIGIN
        1 gatgaatttc gaagctcgtt taaactggat ggcggcgtta gtatcgaatc gacagcagta
       61 tagcgaccag cattcacata cgattgacgc atgatattac tttctgcgca cttaacttcg
      121 catctgggca gatgatgtcg aggcgaaaaa aaatataaat cacgctaaca tttgattaaa
      181 atagaacaac tacaatataa aaaaactata caaatgacaa gttcttgaaa acaagaatct
      241 ttttattgtc agtactgatt agaaaaactc atcgagcatc aaatgaaact gcaatttatt
      301 catatcagga ttatcaatac catatttttg aaaaagccgt ttctgtaatg aaggagaaaa
      361 ctcaccgagg cagttccata ggatggcaag atcctggtat cggtctgcga ttccgactcg
      421 tccaacatca atacaaccta ttaatttccc ctcgtcaaaa ataaggttat caagtgagaa
      481 atcaccatga gtgacgactg aatccggtga gaatggcaaa agcttatgca tttctttcca
      541 gacttgttca acaggccagc cattacgctc gtcatcaaaa tcactcgcat caaccaaacc
      601 gttattcatt cgtgattgcg cctgagcgag acgaaatacg cgatcgctgt taaaggacaa
      661 ttacaaacag gaatcgaatg gcaccggcgc aggaacactg ccagcgcatc aacaatattt
      721 tcacctgaa
//
