>Addgene plasmid #8744 | pKT0178 | addgene partial sequence | sequence record 94739 | SP6 5'-ATTTAGGTGACACTATAG-3'
CGACGGATCGGTGACGGTGCTGGTTTAATTAACATGGTGGCCTCCTCCGAGGACGTCATCAAAGAGTTCA
TGCGCTTCAAGGTGCGCATGGAGGGCTCCGTGAACGGCCACGAGTTCGAGATCGAGGGCGAGGGCGAGGG
CCGCCCCTACGAGGGCACCCAGACCGCCAAGCTGAAGGTGACCAAGGGCGGCCCCCTGCCCTTCGCCTGG
GACATCCTGTCCCCCCAGTTCCAGTACGGCTCCAAGGCGTACGTGAAGCACCCCGCCGACATCCCCGACT
ACAAGAAGCTGTCCTTCCCCGAGGGCTTCAAGTGGGAGCGCGTGATGAACTTCGAGGACGGCGGCGTGGT
GACCGTGACCCAGGACTCCTCCCTGCAGGACGGCACGCTGATCTACAAGGTGAAGTTCCGCGGCACCAAC
TTCCCCCCCGACGGCCCCGTAATGCAGAAGAAGACCATGGGCTGGGAGGCCTCCACCGAGCGCCTGTACC
CCCGCGACGGCGTGCTGAAGGGCGAGATCCACCAGGCCCTGAAGCTGAAGGACGGCGGCCACTACCTGGT
GGAGTTCAAGACCATCTACATGGCCAAGAAGCCCGTGCAGCTGCCCGGCTACTACTACGTGGACACCAAG
CTGGACATCACCTCCCACAACGAGGACTACACCATCGTGGAACAGTACGAGCGCTCCGAGGGCCGCCACC
ACCTGTTCCTGGGGCATGGCACCGGCAGCACCGGCAGCGGCAGCTCCGGCACCGCCTCCTCCGAGGACGT
CATCAAAGAG
